>Addgene plasmid #211972 | pKLV2-U6gRNA5(MYCN_5-3)-PGKpuroBFP-W | addgene full sequence | sequence record 419999 | Addgene NGS Result
GTCAATAATGACGTATGTTCCCATAGTAACGCCAATAGGGACTTTCCATTGACGTCAATGGGTGGAGTAT
TTACGGTAAACTGCCCACTTGGCAGTACATCAAGTGTATCATATGCCAAGTACGCCCCCTATTGACGTCA
ATGACGGTAAATGGCCCGCCTGGCATTATGCCCAGTACATGACCTTATGGGACTTTCCTACTTGGCAGTA
CATCTACGTATTAGTCATCGCTATTACCATGGTGATGCGGTTTTGGCAGTACATCAATGGGCGTGGATAG
CGGTTTGACTCACGGGGATTTCCAAGTCTCCACCCCATTGACGTCAATGGGAGTTTGTTTTGGCACCAAA
ATCAACGGGACTTTCCAAAATGTCGTAACAACTCCGCCCCATTGACGCAAATGGGCGGTAGGCGTGTACG
GTGGGAGGTCTATATAAGCAGCGCGTTTTGCCTGTACTGGGTCTCTCTGGTTAGACCAGATCTGAGCCTG
GGAGCTCTCTGGCTAACTAGGGAACCCACTGCTTAAGCCTCAATAAAGCTTGCCTTGAGTGCTTCAAGTA
GTGTGTGCCCGTCTGTTGTGTGACTCTGGTAACTAGAGATCCCTCAGACCCTTTTAGTCAGTGTGGAAAA
TCTCTAGCAGTGGCGCCCGAACAGGGACTTGAAAGCGAAAGGGAAACCAGAGGAGCTCTCTCGACGCAGG
ACTCGGCTTGCTGAAGCGCGCACGGCAAGAGGCGAGGGGCGGCGACTGGTGAGTACGCCAAAAATTTTGA
CTAGCGGAGGCTAGAAGGAGAGAGATGGGTGCGAGAGCGTCAGTATTAAGCGGGGGAGAATTAGATCGCG
ATGGGAAAAAATTCGGTTAAGGCCAGGGGGAAAGAAAAAATATAAATTAAAACATATAGTATGGGCAAGC
AGGGAGCTAGAACGATTCGCAGTTAATCCTGGCCTGTTAGAAACATCAGAAGGCTGTAGACAAATACTGG
GACAGCTACAACCATCCCTTCAGACAGGATCAGAAGAACTTAGATCATTATATAATACAGTAGCAACCCT
CTATTGTGTGCATCAAAGGATAGAGATAAAAGACACCAAGGAAGCTTTAGACAAGATAGAGGAAGAGCAA
AACAAAAGTAAGACCACCGCACAGCAAGCGGCCGGCCGCGCTGATCTTCAGACCTGGAGGAGGAGATATG
AGGGACAATTGGAGAAGTGAATTATATAAATATAAAGTAGTAAAAATTGAACCATTAGGAGTAGCACCCA
CCAAGGCAAAGAGAAGAGTGGTGCAGAGAGAAAAAAGAGCAGTGGGAATAGGAGCTTTGTTCCTTGGGTT
CTTGGGAGCAGCAGGAAGCACTATGGGCGCAGCGTCAATGACGCTGACGGTACAGGCCAGACAATTATTG
TCTGGTATAGTGCAGCAGCAGAACAATTTGCTGAGGGCTATTGAGGCGCAACAGCATCTGTTGCAACTCA
CAGTCTGGGGCATCAAGCAGCTCCAGGCAAGAATCCTGGCTGTGGAAAGATACCTAAAGGATCAACAGCT
CCTGGGGATTTGGGGTTGCTCTGGAAAACTCATTTGCACCACTGCTGTGCCTTGGAATGCTAGTTGGAGT
AATAAATCTCTGGAACAGATTTGGAATCACACGACCTGGATGGAGTGGGACAGAGAAATTAACAATTACA
CAAGCTTAATACACTCCTTAATTGAAGAATCGCAAAACCAGCAAGAAAAGAATGAACAAGAATTATTGGA
ATTAGATAAATGGGCAAGTTTGTGGAATTGGTTTAACATAACAAATTGGCTGTGGTATATAAAATTATTC
ATAATGATAGTAGGAGGCTTGGTAGGTTTAAGAATAGTTTTTGCTGTACTTTCTATAGTGAATAGAGTTA
GGCAGGGATATTCACCATTATCGTTTCAGACCCACCTCCCAACCCCGAGGGGACCCGACAGGCCCGAAGG
AATAGAAGAAGAAGGTGGAGAGAGAGACAGAGACAGATCCATTCGATTAGTGAACGGATCGGCACTGCGT
GCGCCAATTCTGCAGACAAATGGCAGTATTCATCCACAATTTTAAAAGAAAAGGGGGGATTGGGGGGTAC
AGTGCAGGGGAAAGAATAGTAGACATAATAGCAACAGACATACAAACTAAAGAATTACAAAAACAAATTA
CAAAAATTCAAAATTTTCGGGTTTATTACAGGGACAGCAGAGATCCAGTTTGGTTAGTACCGGGCCCTAC
GCGTCCAAGGTCGGGCAGGAAGAGGGCCTATTTCCCATGATTCCTTCATATTTGCATATACGATACAAGG
CTGTTAGAGAGATAATTAGAATTAATTTGACTGTAAACACAAAGATATTAGTACAAAATACGTGACGTAG
AAAGTAATAATTTCTTGGGTAGTTTGCAGTTTTAAAATTATGTTTTAAAATGGACTATCATATGCTTACC
GTAACTTGAAAGTATTTCGATTTCTTGGCTTTATATATCTTGTGGAAAGGACGAAACACCGTCGCGCTTG
TTCACGGGAAGTTTAAGAGCTATGCTGGAAACAGCATAGCAAGTTTAAATAAGGCTAGTCCGTTATCAAC
TTGAAAAAGTGGCACCGAGTCGGTGCTTTTTTTGGATCCAATTCTACCGGGTAGGGGAGGCGCTTTTCCC
AAGGCAGTCTGGAGCATGCGCTTTAGCAGCCCCGCTGGGCACTTGGCGCTACACAAGTGGCCTCTGGCCT
CGCACACATTCCACATCCACCGGTAGGCGCCAACCGGCTCCGTTCTTTGGTGGCCCCTTCGCGCCACCTT
CTACTCCTCCCCTAGTCAGGAAGTTCCCCCCCGCCCCGCAGCTCGCGTCGTGCAGGACGTGACAAATGGA
AGTAGCACGTCTCACTAGTCTCGTGCAGATGGACAGCACCGCTGAGCAATGGAAGCGGGTAGGCCTTTGG
GGCAGCGGCCAATAGCAGCTTTGCTCCTTCGCTTTCTGGGCTCAGAGGCTGGGAAGGGGTGGGTCCGGGG
GCGGGCTCAGGGGCGGGCTCAGGGGCGGGGCGGGCGCCCGAAGGTCCTCCGGAGGCCCGGCATTCTGCAC
GCTTCAAAAGCGCACGTCTGCCGCGCTGTTCTCCTCTTCCTCATCTCCGGGCCTTTCGACCTGCATCCAT
CTAGATCTCGAGCAGCTGAAGCTTACCATGACCGAGTACAAGCCCACGGTGCGCCTCGCCACCCGCGACG
ACGTCCCCAGGGCCGTACGCACCCTCGCCGCCGCGTTCGCCGACTACCCCGCCACGCGCCACACCGTCGA
TCCGGACCGCCACATCGAGCGGGTCACCGAGCTGCAAGAACTCTTCCTCACGCGCGTCGGGCTCGACATC
GGCAAGGTGTGGGTCGCGGACGACGGCGCCGCGGTGGCGGTCTGGACCACGCCGGAGAGCGTCGAAGCGG
GGGCGGTGTTCGCCGAGATCGGCCCGCGCATGGCCGAGTTGAGCGGTTCCCGGCTGGCCGCGCAGCAACA
GATGGAAGGCCTCCTGGCGCCGCACCGGCCCAAGGAGCCCGCGTGGTTCCTGGCCACCGTCGGCGTCTCG
CCCGACCACCAGGGCAAGGGTCTGGGCAGCGCCGTCGTGCTCCCCGGAGTGGAGGCGGCCGAGCGCGCCG
GGGTGCCCGCCTTCCTGGAGACCTCCGCGCCCCGCAACCTCCCCTTCTACGAGCGGCTCGGCTTCACCGT
CACCGCCGACGTCGAGGTGCCCGAAGGACCGCGCACCTGGTGCATGACCCGCAAGCCCGGTGCCGGCGGC
GGGTCCGGAGGAGAGGGCAGAGGAAGTCTCCTAACATGCGGTGACGTGGAGGAGAATCCTGGCCCAATGA
GCGAGCTGATTAAGGAGAACATGCACATGAAGCTGTACATGGAGGGCACCGTGGACAACCATCACTTCAA
GTGCACATCCGAGGGCGAAGGCAAGCCCTACGAGGGCACCCAGACCATGAGAATCAAGGTGGTCGAGGGC
GGCCCTCTCCCCTTCGCCTTCGACATCCTGGCTACTAGCTTCCTCTACGGCAGCAAGACCTTCATCAACC
ACACCCAGGGCATCCCCGACTTCTTCAAGCAGTCCTTCCCTGAGGGCTTCACATGGGAGAGAGTCACCAC
ATACGAGGACGGGGGCGTGCTGACCGCTACCCAGGACACCAGCCTCCAGGACGGCTGCCTCATCTACAAC
GTCAAGATCAGAGGGGTGAACTTCACATCCAACGGCCCTGTGATGCAGAAGAAAACACTCGGCTGGGAGG
CCTTCACCGAGACGCTGTACCCCGCTGACGGCGGCCTGGAAGGCAGAAACGACATGGCCCTGAAGCTCGT
GGGCGGGAGCCATCTGATCGCAAACATCAAGACCACATATAGATCCAAGAAACCCGCTAAGAACCTCAAG
ATGCCTGGCGTCTACTATGTGGACTACAGACTGGAAAGAATCAAGGAGGCCAACAACGAGACCTACGTCG
AGCAGCACGAGGTGGCAGTGGCCAGATACTGCGACCTCCCTAGCAAACTGGGGCACAAGCTTAATTGAGC
GGCCGCTCAACCTCTGGATTACAAAATTTGTGAAAGATTGACTGGTATTCTTAACTATGTTGCTCCTTTT
ACGCTATGTGGATACGCTGCTTTAATGCCTTTGTATCATGCTATTGCTTCCCGTATGGCTTTCATTTTCT
CCTCCTTGTATAAATCCTGGTTGCTGTCTCTTTATGAGGAGTTGTGGCCCGTTGTCAGGCAACGTGGCGT
GGTGTGCACTGTGTTTGCTGACGCAACCCCCACTGGTTGGGGCATTGCCACCACCTGTCAGCTCCTTTCC
GGGACTTTCGCTTTCCCCCTCCCTATTGCCACGGCGGAACTCATCGCCGCCTGCCTTGCCCGCTGCTGGA
CAGGGGCTCGGCTGTTGGGCACTGACAATTCCGTGGTGTTGTCGGGGAAATCATCGTCCTTTCCTTGGCT
GCTCGCCTGTGTTGCCACCTGGATTCTGCGCGGGACGTCCTTCTGCTACGTCCCTTCGGCCCTCAATCCA
GCGGACCTTCCTTCCCGCGGCCTGCTGCCGGCTCTGCGGCCTCTTCCGCGTCTACGCCTTCGCCCTCAGA
CGAGTCGGATCTCCCTTTGGGCCGCCTCCCCGCAGGTACCTTTAAGACCAATGACTTACAAGGCAGCTGT
AGATCTTAGCCACTTTTTAAAAGAAAAGGGGGGACTGGAAGGGCTAATTCACTCCCAAAGAAGTCAAGAT
CTGCTTTTTGCCTGTACTGGGTCTCTCTGGTTAGACCAGAGTCTCTCTGGTTAGACCAGATCTGAGCCTG
GGAGCTCTCTGGCTAACTAGGGAACCCACTGCTTAAGCCTCAATAAAGCTTGCCTTGAGTGCTTCAAGTA
GTGTGTGCCCGTCTGTTGTGTGACTCTGGTAACTAGAGATCCCTCAGACCCTTTTAGTCAGTGTGGAAAA
TCTCTAGCAGTTTAAACCCGCTGATCAGCCTCGACTGTGCCTTCTAGTTGCCAGCCATCTGTTGTTTGCC
CCTCCCCCGTGCCTTCCTTGACCCTGGAAGGTGCCACTCCCACTGTCCTTTCCTAATAAAATGAGGAAAT
TGCATCGCATTGTCTGAGTAGGTGTCATTCTATTCTGGGGGGTGGGGTGGGGCAGGACAGCAAGGGGGAG
GATTGGGAAGTCAATAGCAGGCATGCTGGGGATGCGGTGGGCTCTATGGGCGGCCGTTAATTAAGCTTTT
GTTCCCTTTAGTGAGGGTTAATTGCGCGCTTGGCGTAATCATGGTCATAGCTGTTTCCTGTGTGAAATTG
TTATCCGCTCACAATTCCACACAACATACGAGCCGGGAGCATAAAGTGTAAAGCCTGGGGTGCCTAATGA
GTGAGCTAACTCACATTAATTGCGTTGCGCTCACTGCCCGCTTTCCAGTCGGGAAACCTGTCGTGCCAGC
TGCATTAATGAATCGGCCAACGCGCGGGGAGAGGCGGTTTGCGTATTGGGCGCTCTTCCGCTTCCTCGCT
CACTGACTCGCTGCGCTCGGTCGTTCGGCTGCGGCGAGCGGTATCAGCTCACTCAAAGGCGGTAATACGG
TTATCCACAGAATCAGGGGATAACGCAGGAAAGAACATGTGAGCAAAAGGCCAGCAAAAGGCCAGGAACC
GTAAAAAGGCCGCGTTGCTGGCGTTTTTCCATAGGCTCCGCCCCCCTGACGAGCATCACAAAAATCGACG
CTCAAGTCAGAGGTGGCGAAACCCGACAGGACTATAAAGATACCAGGCGTTTCCCCCTGGAAGCTCCCTC
GTGCGCTCTCCTGTTCCGACCCTGCCGCTTACCGGATACCTGTCCGCCTTTCTCCCTTCGGGAAGCGTGG
CGCTTTCTCATAGCTCACGCTGTAGGTATCTCAGTTCGGTGTAGGTCGTTCGCTCCAAGCTGGGCTGTGT
GCACGAACCCCCCGTTCAGCCCGACCGCTGCGCCTTATCCGGTAACTATCGTCTTGAGTCCAACCCGGTA
AGACACGACTTATCGCCACTGGCAGCAGCCACTGGTAACAGGATTAGCAGAGCGAGGTATGTAGGCGGTG
CTACAGAGTTCTTGAAGTGGTGGCCTAACTACGGCTACACTAGAAGAACAGTATTTGGTATCTGCGCTCT
GCTGAAGCCAGTTACCTTCGGAAAAAGAGTTGGTAGCTCTTGATCCGGCAAACAAACCACCGCTGGTAGC
GGTGGTTTTTTTGTTTGCAAGCAGCAGATTACGCGCAGAAAAAAAGGATCTCAAGAAGATCCTTTGATCT
TTTCTACGGGGTCTGACGCTCAGTGGAACGAAAACTCACGTTAAGGGATTTTGGTCATGAGATTATCAAA
AAGGATCTTCACCTAGATCCTTTTAAATTAAAAATGAAGTTTTAAATCAATCTAAAGTATATATGAGTAA
ACTTGGTCTGACAGTTACCAATGCTTAATCAGTGAGGCACCTATCTCAGCGATCTGTCTATTTCGTTCAT
CCATAGTTGCCTGACTCCCCGTCGTGTAGATAACTACGATACGGGAGGGCTTACCATCTGGCCCCAGTGC
TGCAATGATACCGCGAGACCCACGCTCACCGGCTCCAGATTTATCAGCAATAAACCAGCCAGCCGGAAGG
GCCGAGCGCAGAAGTGGTCCTGCAACTTTATCCGCCTCCATCCAGTCTATTAATTGTTGCCGGGAAGCTA
GAGTAAGTAGTTCGCCAGTTAATAGTTTGCGCAACGTTGTTGCCATTGCTACAGGCATCGTGGTGTCACG
CTCGTCGTTTGGTATGGCTTCATTCAGCTCCGGTTCCCAACGATCAAGGCGAGTTACATGATCCCCCATG
TTGTGCAAAAAAGCGGTTAGCTCCTTCGGTCCTCCGATCGTTGTCAGAAGTAAGTTGGCCGCAGTGTTAT
CACTCATGGTTATGGCAGCACTGCATAATTCTCTTACTGTCATGCCATCCGTAAGATGCTTTTCTGTGAC
TGGTGAGTACTCAACCAAGTCATTCTGAGAATAGTGTATGCGGCGACCGAGTTGCTCTTGCCCGGCGTCA
ATACGGGATAATACCGCGCCACATAGCAGAACTTTAAAAGTGCTCATCATTGGAAAACGTTCTTCGGGGC
GAAAACTCTCAAGGATCTTACCGCTGTTGAGATCCAGTTCGATGTAACCCACTCGTGCACCCAACTGATC
TTCAGCATCTTTTACTTTCACCAGCGTTTCTGGGTGAGCAAAAACAGGAAGGCAAAATGCCGCAAAAAAG
GGAATAAGGGCGACACGGAAATGTTGAATACTCATACTCTTCCTTTTTCAATATTATTGAAGCATTTATC
AGGGTTATTGTCTCATGAGCGGATACATATTTGAATGTATTTAGAAAAATAAACAAATAGGGGTTCCGCG
CACATTTCCCCGAAAAGTGCCACCTAAATTGTAAGCGTTAATATTTTGTTAAAATTCGCGTTAAATTTTT
GTTAAATCAGCTCATTTTTTAACCAATAGGCCGAAATCGGCAAAATCCCTTATAAATCAAAAGAATAGAC
CGAGATAGGGT
[37 nt withheld, positions 8062-8098]
AAAGAACGTGGACTCCAACGTCAAAGG
[49 nt withheld, positions 8126-8174]
T
[91 nt withheld, positions 8176-8266]
G
[124 nt withheld, positions 8268-8391]
CCCATTCGCCATTCAGGCTGCGCAACTGTTGGGAAGGGCGATCGGTGCGGGCCTCTTCGCTATTACGCCA
GCTGGCGAAAGGGGGATGTGCTGCAAGGCGATTAAGTTGGGTAACGCCAGGGTTTTCCCAGTCACGACGT
TGTAAAACGACGGCCAGTGAGCGCGCGTAATACGACTCACTATAGGGCGAATTGACTAGTACATAACTTA
CGGTAAATGGCCCGCCTGGCTGACCGCCCAACGACCCCCGCCCATTGAC
Features (pLannotate 1.2.2; 28 found; start..end, strand, type, name):
    242..441     +  promoter       CMV promoter: human cytomegalovirus (CMV) immediate early promoter
    459..639     +  LTR            5' LTR (truncated): truncated 5' long terminal repeat (LTR) from HIV-1
    686..811     +  misc_feature   HIV-1 Ψ: packaging signal of human immunodeficiency virus type 1
    795..1133    +  CDS            HIV-1 gag (fragment): gag protein from human immunodeficiency virus 1; gag
   1310..1543    +  misc_feature   RRE: The Rev response element (RRE) of HIV-1 allows for Rev-dependent mRNA export from the nucleus to the cytoplasm.
   1920..2020    +  CDS            Rev (fragment): human immunodeficiency virus 1 (HIV-1) Rev protein; rev; enhances nuclear export of unspliced and incompletely spliced viral mRNAs
   2070..2187    +  misc_feature   cPPT/CTS: central polypurine tract and central termination sequence of HIV-1
   2262..2502    +  promoter       U6 promoter: RNA polymerase III promoter for human U6 snRNA
   2549..2616    +  misc_RNA       tracrRNA (fragment): trans-activating CRISPR RNA for the Streptococcus pyogenes CRISPR/Cas9 system
   2639..3138    +  promoter       PGK promoter: mouse phosphoglycerate kinase 1 promoter
   3178..3774    +  CDS            PuroR (fragment): puromycin N-acetyltransferase; pac from Streptomyces; confers resistance to puromycin
   3847..4545    +  CDS            TagBFP: TagBFP is a basic (constitutively fluorescent) blue fluorescent protein published in 2008, derived from Entacmaea quadricolor. It is reported to be a very rapidly-maturing monomer with very low acid sensitivity.
   4557..5143    +  misc_feature   WPRE: woodchuck hepatitis virus posttranscriptional regulatory element
   5137..5283    +  CDS            nef (fragment): NEF_HV1LA - Experimental evidence at protein level: Swiss-Prot protein existence level 1. Extracellular Nef protein targets CD4(+) T-lymphocytes for apoptosis by interacting with CXCR4 surface receptors. From Human immunodeficiency virus type 1 group M subtype B (isolate Lai) (HIV-1).
   5291..5469    +  LTR            5' LTR (truncated): truncated 5' long terminal repeat (LTR) from HIV-1
   5495..5606    +  polyA_signal   bGH poly(A) signal: bovine growth hormone polyadenylation signal
   5745..5763    -  promoter       T3 promoter: promoter for bacteriophage T3 RNA polymerase
   5808..5824    -  protein_bind   lac operator: The lac repressor binds to the lac operator to inhibit transcription in E. coli. This inhibition can be relieved by adding lactose or isopropyl-β-D-thiogalactopyranoside (IPTG). lac repressor encoded by lacI
   5832..5862    -  promoter       lac promoter: promoter for the E. coli lac operon
   5877..5898    -  protein_bind   CAP binding site: CAP binding activates transcription in the presence of cAMP. E. coli catabolite activator protein
   5911..6003    -  CDS            lacI (fragment): lac repressor; lacI; The lac repressor binds to the lac operator to inhibit transcription in E. coli. This inhibition can be relieved by adding lactose or isopropyl-β-D-thiogalactopyranoside (IPTG).
   6186..6774    -  rep_origin     ori: high-copy-number ColE1/pMB1/pBR322/pUC origin of replication
   6945..7805    -  CDS            AmpR: β-lactamase; bla; confers resistance to ampicillin, carbenicillin, and related antibiotics
   7806..7910    -  promoter       AmpR promoter: bla
   7963..8391    -  rep_origin     f1 ori (sequence partly withheld): f1 bacteriophage origin of replication; arrow indicates direction of (+) strand synthesis
   8396..8551    -  CDS            lacZα (fragment): LacZα fragment of β-galactosidase; lacZ fragment
   8559..8577    +  promoter       T7 promoter: promoter for bacteriophage T7 RNA polymerase
   8591..241     +  enhancer       CMV enhancer (across the origin): human cytomegalovirus immediate early enhancer
