[The description below was written by a language model from this plasmid's Addgene catalogue record and pLannotate feature annotations shown in this document.]
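Description:
pKLV2-U6gRNA5(MYCN_5-3)-PGKpuroBFP-W is an 8,650 bp lentiviral CRISPR guide-RNA expression plasmid built on the pKLV2-U6gRNA5(BbsI)-PGKpuroBFP-W backbone. It is propagated in E. coli as a high-copy plasmid through a ColE1/pUC-type origin with ampicillin resistance. An f1 origin and remnants of a lac/lacZα cloning region flanked by T3 and T7 promoters also sit in the bacterial portion.

The lentiviral transfer cassette begins with a CMV enhancer/promoter fused to a truncated HIV-1 5' LTR, which drives production of the viral genomic RNA in packaging cells. It is followed by the Ψ packaging signal with a gag fragment, the RRE for Rev-dependent nuclear export, and the cPPT/CTS. A truncated 3' LTR and a bGH polyadenylation signal close the cassette. Between these elements, the human U6 RNA polymerase III promoter transcribes a single guide RNA. This consists of a spacer targeting human MYCN, inserted at BbsI sites that were destroyed during cloning, joined to a Streptococcus pyogenes Cas9 scaffold (annotated as a tracrRNA fragment). Downstream, the mouse PGK promoter drives puromycin N-acetyltransferase followed by TagBFP, so transduced mammalian cells can be selected with puromycin and tracked by blue fluorescence. The feature table does not annotate the linker between these two coding sequences. A WPRE follows to enhance transcript expression.

The plasmid carries no Cas9, so the nuclease must be supplied separately in the target cells. It is intended for MYCN perturbation, and the associated publication used CRISPR perturbations with time-series single-cell RNA-seq to infer gene regulatory networks.
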