Addgene plasmid #211972: pKLV2-U6gRNA5(MYCN_5-3)-PGKpuroBFP-W
Purpose: Express gRNA against MYCN with puro and BFP
Depositing lab: Kosuke Yusa. Depositing organization: Kyoto University, Institute for Life and Medical Sciences. Publication: RENGE infers gene regulatory networks using time-series single-cell RNA-seq data with CRISPR perturbations. Ishikawa M, Sugino S, Masuda Y, Tarumoto Y, Seto Y, Taniyama N, Wagai F, Yamauchi Y, Kojima Y, Kiryu H, Yusa K, Eiraku M, Mochizuki A. Commun Biol. 2023 Dec 28;6(1):1290. doi: 10.1038/s42003-023-05594-4. PubMed 38155269.
Backbone
  Vector backbone: pKLV2-U6gRNA5(BbsI)-PGKpuroBFP-W
  Backbone size w/o insert (bp): 8630
  Total vector size (bp): 8650
  Vector type: Mammalian Expression, Lentiviral, CRISPR
  Selectable markers: Puromycin
Growth in bacteria
  Bacterial resistance: Ampicillin, 100 μg/mL
  Growth temperature: 37°C
  Growth strain: NEB Stable
  Copy number: High Copy
Gene/Insert
  Gene/Insert name: sgRNA targeting MYCN
  gRNA/shRNA sequence: TCGCGCTTGTTCACGGGAA
  Species: H. sapiens (human)
  GenBank ID: NM_005378.6
  Entrez Gene: MYCN (a.k.a. FGLDS1, MODED, MPAPA, MYCNsORF, MYCNsPEP, N-myc, NMYC, ODED, bHLHe37)
  Promoter: Human U6 promoter
  Cloning method: Restriction Enzyme; 5′ cloning site BbsI (destroyed during cloning); 3′ cloning site BbsI (destroyed during cloning)
  Sequencing primers: 5′ AGATAATTAGAATTAATTTGACTG
Terms and licenses: Academic/Nonprofit Terms; Industry Terms: Not Available to Industry
How to cite: pKLV2-U6gRNA5(MYCN_5-3)-PGKpuroBFP-W was a gift from Kosuke Yusa (Addgene plasmid # 211972 ; http://n2t.net/addgene:211972 ; RRID:Addgene_211972)
